>Addgene plasmid #105989 | pISH-Cck | addgene full sequence | sequence record 204656 | Addgene NGS Result
ATTTAGGTGACACTATAGAATACTCAAGCTATGCATCCAACGCGTTGGGAGCTCTCCCATATGGTCGACC
TGCAGGCGGCCGCGAATTCACTAGTGATTAACTTAGCTGGACTGCAGCCTTCTCCGCTGGAACTCGCCAA
GCCAGCTGATTTCCCCATCCAAAGCCATGAAGAGCGGCGTATGTCTGTGCGTGGTGATGGCAGTCCTAGC
TGCTGGCGCCCTGGCGCAGCCGGTAGTCCCTGCAGAAGCTACGGACCCCGTGGAGCAGCGGGCGCAAGAG
GCGCCCCGAAGGCAGCTGCGGGCTGTGCTCCGGACGGACGGCGAGCCCCGAGCGCGCCTGGGCGCACTGC
TAGCGCGATACATCCAGCAGGTCCGCAAAGCTCCTTCTGGCCGCATGTCCGTTCTTAAGAACCTGCAGAG
CCTGGACCCCAGCCATAGAATAAGTGACCGGGACTACATGGGCTGGATGGATTTTGGCCGGCGCAGTGCC
GAGGACTACGAATACCCATCGTAGTGGGCCAGCGTCTTGGCCCTGCTTGGAGGAGGTGGAATGAGGAAAC
AACCACACATACGACCCCTCGCCTCTAATGTCTGACGTTTTGAGTATCTATTTATTAAGTCCCCAATGTG
AAATCTGTCCAGAGTGTGCAATGCAGCCACATCTCAGCCTAGCTGTGTGGTCGGAAGGCAGTGTTTCCTT
CAGTGACTCCCAGACCTAATGTTGCTATGCAATCGAATTCCCGCGGCCGCCATGGCGGCCGGGAGCATGC
GACGTCGGGCCCAATTCGCCCTATAGTGAGTCGTATTACAATTCACTGGCCGTCGTTTTACAACGTCGTG
ACTGGGAAAACCCTGGCGTTACCCAACTTAATCGCCTTGCAGCACATCCCCCTTTCGCCAGCTGGCGTAA
TAGCGAAGAGGCCCGCACCGATCGCCCTTCCCAACAGTTGCGCAGCCTGAATGGCGAATGG
[124 nt withheld, positions 972-1095]
C
[91 nt withheld, positions 1097-1187]
A
[49 nt withheld, positions 1189-1237]
CCTTTGACGTTGGAGTCCACGTTCTTT
[37 nt withheld, positions 1265-1301]
ACCCTATCTCGGTCTATTCTTTTGATTTATAAGGGATTTTGCCGATTTCGGCCTATTGGTTAAAAAATGA
GCTGATTTAACAAAAATTTAACGCGAATTTTAACAAAATATTAACGCTTACAATTTCCTGATGCGGTATT
TTCTCCTTACGCATCTGTGCGGTATTTCACACCGCATCAGGTGGCACTTTTCGGGGAAATGTGCGCGGAA
CCCCTATTTGTTTATTTTTCTAAATACATTCAAATATGTATCCGCTCATGAGACAATAACCCTGATAAAT
GCTTCAATAATATTGAAAAAGGAAGAGTATGAGTATTCAACATTTCCGTGTCGCCCTTATTCCCTTTTTT
GCGGCATTTTGCCTTCCTGTTTTTGCTCACCCAGAAACGCTGGTGAAAGTAAAAGATGCTGAAGATCAGT
TGGGTGCACGAGTGGGTTACATCGAACTGGATCTCAACAGCGGTAAGATCCTTGAGAGTTTTCGCCCCGA
AGAACGTTTTCCAATGATGAGCACTTTTAAAGTTCTGCTATGTGGCGCGGTATTATCCCGTATTGACGCC
GGGCAAGAGCAACTCGGTCGCCGCATACACTATTCTCAGAATGACTTGGTTGAGTACTCACCAGTCACAG
AAAAGCATCTTACGGATGGCATGACAGTAAGAGAATTATGCAGTGCTGCCATAACCATGAGTGATAACAC
TGCGGCCAACTTACTTCTGACAACGATCGGAGGACCGAAGGAGCTAACCGCTTTTTTGCACAACATGGGG
GATCATGTAACTCGCCTTGATCGTTGGGAACCGGAGCTGAATGAAGCCATACCAAACGACGAGCGTGACA
CCACGATGCCTGTAGCAATGGCAACAACGTTGCGCAAACTATTAACTGGCGAACTACTTACTCTAGCTTC
CCGGCAACAATTAATAGACTGGATGGAGGCGGATAAAGTTGCAGGACCACTTCTGCGCTCGGCCCTTCCG
GCTGGCTGGTTTATTGCTGATAAATCTGGAGCCGGTGAGCGTGGGTCTCGCGGTATCATTGCAGCACTGG
GGCCAGATGGTAAGCCCTCCCGTATCGTAGTTATCTACACGACGGGGAGTCAGGCAACTATGGATGAACG
AAATAGACAGATCGCTGAGATAGGTGCCTCACTGATTAAGCATTGGTAACTGTCAGACCAAGTTTACTCA
TATATACTTTAGATTGATTTAAAACTTCATTTTTAATTTAAAAGGATCTAGGTGAAGATCCTTTTTGATA
ATCTCATGACCAAAATCCCTTAACGTGAGTTTTCGTTCCACTGAGCGTCAGACCCCGTAGAAAAGATCAA
AGGATCTTCTTGAGATCCTTTTTTTCTGCGCGTAATCTGCTGCTTGCAAACAAAAAAACCACCGCTACCA
GCGGTGGTTTGTTTGCCGGATCAAGAGCTACCAACTCTTTTTCCGAAGGTAACTGGCTTCAGCAGAGCGC
AGATACCAAATACTGTTCTTCTAGTGTAGCCGTAGTTAGGCCACCACTTCAAGAACTCTGTAGCACCGCC
TACATACCTCGCTCTGCTAATCCTGTTACCAGTGGCTGCTGCCAGTGGCGATAAGTCGTGTCTTACCGGG
TTGGACTCAAGACGATAGTTACCGGATAAGGCGCAGCGGTCGGGCTGAACGGGGGGTTCGTGCACACAGC
CCAGCTTGGAGCGAACGACCTACACCGAACTGAGATACCTACAGCGTGAGCTATGAGAAAGCGCCACGCT
TCCCGAAGGGAGAAAGGCGGACAGGTATCCGGTAAGCGGCAGGGTCGGAACAGGAGAGCGCACGAGGGAG
CTTCCAGGGGGAAACGCCTGGTATCTTTATAGTCCTGTCGGGTTTCGCCACCTCTGACTTGAGCGTCGAT
TTTTGTGATGCTCGTCAGGGGGGCGGAGCCTATGGAAAAACGCCAGCAACGCGGCCTTTTTACGGTTCCT
GGCCTTTTGCTGGCCTTTTGCTCACATGTTCTTTCCTGCGTTATCCCCTGATTCTGTGGATAACCGTATT
ACCGCCTTTGAGTGAGCTGATACCGCTCGCCGCAGCCGAACGACCGAGCGCAGCGAGTCAGTGAGCGAGG
AAGCGGAAGAGCGCCCAATACGCAAACCGCCTCTCCCCGCGCGTTGGCCGATTCATTAATGCAGCTGGCA
CGACAGGTTTCCCGACTGGAAAGCGGGCAGTGAGCGCAACGCAATTAATGTGAGTTAGCTCACTCATTAG
GCACCCCAGGCTTTACACTTTATGCTTCCGGCTCGTATGTTGTGTGGAATTGTGAGCGGATAACAATTTC
ACACAGGAAACAGCTATGACCATGATTACGCCAAGCT
Features (pLannotate 1.2.2; 14 found; start..end, strand, type, name):
      1..19      +  promoter       SP6 promoter: promoter for bacteriophage SP6 RNA polymerase
     31..93      +  CDS            VESPI_VESMG (fragment): Experimental evidence at protein level: Swiss-Prot protein existence level 1. Shows contractile activity on isolated ileum smooth muscle. From Vespa magnifica (Hornet).
    167..511     +  CDS            Cck: CCKN_MOUSE - Experimental evidence at protein level: Swiss-Prot protein existence level 1. This peptide hormone induces gall bladder contraction and the release of pancreatic enzymes in the gut. Its function in the brain is not clear. Binding to CCK-A receptors stimulates amylase release from the pancreas, binding to CCK-B receptors stimulates gastric acid secretion. From Mus musculus (Mouse).
    790..808     -  promoter       T7 promoter: promoter for bacteriophage T7 RNA polymerase
    811..968     +  CDS            lacZα (fragment): LacZα fragment of β-galactosidase; lacZ fragment
    972..1400    +  rep_origin     f1 ori (sequence partly withheld): f1 bacteriophage origin of replication; arrow indicates direction of (+) strand synthesis
   1428..1478    -  misc_feature   bom (fragment): basis of mobility region from pBR322
   1505..1609    +  promoter       AmpR promoter: bla
   1610..2470    +  CDS            AmpR: β-lactamase; bla; confers resistance to ampicillin, carbenicillin, and related antibiotics
   2641..3229    +  rep_origin     ori: high-copy-number ColE1/pMB1/pBR322/pUC origin of replication
   3412..3504    +  CDS            lacI (fragment): lac repressor; lacI; The lac repressor binds to the lac operator to inhibit transcription in E. coli. This inhibition can be relieved by adding lactose or isopropyl-β-D-thiogalactopyranoside (IPTG).
   3517..3538    +  protein_bind   CAP binding site: CAP binding activates transcription in the presence of cAMP. E. coli catabolite activator protein
   3553..3583    +  promoter       lac promoter: promoter for the E. coli lac operon
   3591..3607    +  protein_bind   lac operator: The lac repressor binds to the lac operator to inhibit transcription in E. coli. This inhibition can be relieved by adding lactose or isopropyl-β-D-thiogalactopyranoside (IPTG). lac repressor encoded by lacI
