[The description below was written by a language model from this plasmid's Addgene catalogue record and pLannotate feature annotations shown in this document.]
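Description:
pISH-Cck is a riboprobe template plasmid built on pGEM-T Easy, a small high-copy E. coli cloning vector. It carries a 631 bp fragment of mouse cholecystokinin (Cck) cDNA. The plasmid is propagated through a ColE1/pUC-type origin and selected with ampicillin through the β-lactamase gene and its own promoter. The backbone also provides an f1 phage origin for single-stranded DNA production. Remnants of the lac region are present (CAP site, lac promoter and operator, and a lacZα fragment). In the parent vector these support blue/white screening, and here they are interrupted by the insert.

The insert lies in the multiple cloning region between opposing bacteriophage promoters, SP6 on one side and T7 on the other. The annotated sequence of about 3.6 kb agrees with the stated backbone plus insert sizes. The annotated Cck coding sequence runs in the same direction as the SP6 promoter and opposite to the T7 promoter. T7 transcription therefore yields RNA complementary to the mRNA, which is the antisense probe. This fits the depositor's note that the template is linearized with SpeI and transcribed with T7 RNA polymerase, giving a run-off transcript of defined length. SP6 would presumably give the sense-strand control, although the record does not say so. A short hit to a hornet peptide near the SP6 side is most likely a spurious annotation match rather than a designed element. The cloning method is not recorded.

The stated purpose is to prepare labelled riboprobes for in situ hybridization to detect Cck transcripts in mouse tissue. The associated work concerns development of the mouse olfactory system.
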