Addgene plasmid #105989: pISH-Cck
Purpose: To prepare riboprobe for in situ hybridization
Depositing lab: Peter Mombaerts. Depositing organization: Max Planck Research Unit for Neurogenetics. Publication: Development and topography of the lateral olfactory tract in the mouse: imaging by genetically encoded and injected fluorescent markers. Walz A, Omura M, Mombaerts P. J Neurobiol. 2006 Jul . 66(8):835-46. 10.1002/neu.20266 PubMed 16673392.
Backbone
  Vector backbone: pGEM-T Easy
  Backbone size w/o insert (bp): 3015
  Vector type: to generate riboprobe
Growth in bacteria
  Bacterial resistance: Ampicillin, 100 μg/mL
  Growth temperature: 37°C
  Growth strain: DH5alpha
  Copy number: High Copy
Gene/Insert
  Gene/Insert name: cholecystokinin
  Species: M. musculus (mouse)
  Insert size (bp): 631
  GenBank ID: NM_031161
  Entrez Gene: Cck
  Cloning method: Unknown
  Sequencing primers: 5′ M13 rev; 3′ M13
Terms and licenses: Academic/Nonprofit Terms; Industry Terms: Not Available to Industry
Depositor comments: Linearize with SpeI, use T7 RNA polymerase for IVT.
How to cite: pISH-Cck was a gift from Peter Mombaerts (Addgene plasmid # 105989 ; http://n2t.net/addgene:105989 ; RRID:Addgene_105989)
