>Addgene plasmid #105989 | pISH-Cck | depositor partial sequence | sequence record 200712 | Insert, sequenced with M13
GGCCGCCATGGCGGCCGCGGGAATTCGATTGCATAGCAACATTAGGTCTGGGAGTCACTGAAGGAAACAC
TGCCTTCCGACCACACAGCTAGGCTGAGATGTGGCTGCATTGCACACTCTGGACAGATTTCACATTGGGG
ACTTAATAAATAGATACTCAAAACGTCAGACATTAGAGGCGAGGGGTCGTATGTGTGGTTGTTTCCTCAT
TCCACCTCCTCCAAGCAGGGCCAAGACGCTGGCCCACTACGATGGGTATTCGTAGTCCTCGGCACTGCGC
CGGCCAAAATCCATCCAGCCCATGTAGTCCCGGTCACTTATTCTATGGCTGGGGTCCAGGCTCTGCAGGT
TCTTAAGAACGGACATGCGGCCAGAAGGAGCTTTGCGGACCTGCTGGATGTATCGCGCTAGCAGTGCGCC
CAGGCGCGCTCGGGGCTCGCCGTCCGTCCGGAGCACAGCCCGCAGCTGCCTTCGGGGCGCCTCTTGCGCC
CGCTGCTCCACGGGGTCCGTAGCTTCTGCAGGGACTACCGGCTGCGCCAGGGCGCCAGCAGCTAGGACTG
CCATCACCACGCACAGACATACGCCGCTCTTCATGGCTTTGGATGGGGAAATCAGCTGGCTTGGCGAGTT
CCAGCGGAGAAGGCTGCAGTCCAGCTAAGTTAATCACTAGTGAATTCGCGGCCGCCTGCAGGTCGACCAT
