>Addgene plasmid #105989 | pISH-Cck | depositor partial sequence | sequence record 200713 | Insert, sequenced with M13-rev
GGGAGCTCTCCCATATGGTCGACCTGCAGGCGGCCGCGAATTCACTAGTGATTAACTTAGCTGGACTGCA
GCCTTCTCCGCTGGAACTCGCCAAGCCAGCTGATTTCCCCATCCAAAGCCATGAAGAGCGGCGTATGTCT
GTGCGTGGTGATGGCAGTCCTAGCTGCTGGCGCCCTGGCGCAGCCGGTAGTCCCTGCAGAAGCTACGGAC
CCCGTGGAGCAGCGGGCGCAAGAGGCGCCCCGAAGGCAGCTGCGGGCTGTGCTCCGGACGGACGGCGAGC
CCCGAGCGCGCCTGGGCGCACTGCTAGCGCGATACATCCAGCAGGTCCGCAAAGCTCCTTCTGGCCGCAT
GTCCGTTCTTAAGAACCTGCAGAGCCTGGACCCCAGCCATAGAATAAGTGACCGGGACTACATGGGCTGG
ATGGATTTTGGCCGGCGCAGTGCCGAGGACTACGAATACCCATCGTAGTGGGCCAGCGTCTTGGCCCTGC
TTGGAGGAGGTGGAATGAGGAAACAACCACACATACGACCCCTCGCCTCTAATGTCTGACGTTTTGAGTA
TCTATTTATTAAGTCCCCAATGTGAAATCTGTCCAGAGTGTGCAATGCAGCCACATCTCAGCCTAGCTGT
GTGGTCGGAAGGCAGTGTTTCCTTCAGTGACTCCCAGACCTAATGTTGCTATGCAATCGAATTCCCGCGG
CCGCCATGGCGGCCGGGAGCATGCGACGTCGGGCCCAATTCGCCCTATAGTGAGTCGTATTACAATTCAC
TGGCCGTCGTTTTACAACGTCGTGACTGGG
